>Addgene plasmid #53038 | pHL1790 | addgene partial sequence | sequence record 83984 | mCherry-R 5'-TTGGTCACCTTCAGCTTGG-3'
GCCCTCGCCCTCGATCTCGAACTCGTGGCCGTTCACGGAGCCCTCCATGTGCACCTTGAAGCGCATGAAC
TCCTTGATGATGGCCATGTTATCCTCCTCGCCCTTGCTCAGCATGCTAACCATGACTAACTCCTTTTTTA
TCATCTCTGGAACACACACAATCCGTGTGCAGGTCCCTGCCAGAGTCGACAGTATCTCTATCACTGATAG
GGATGTCAATCTCTATCACTGATAGGGACTCGAGGTGAAGACGAAAGGGCCTCGTGATACGCCTATTTTT
ATAGGTTAATGTCATGATAATAATGGTTTCTTAGACGTCGGAATTGCCAGCTGGGGCGCCCTCTGGTAAG
GTTGGGAAGCCCTGCAAAGTAAACTGGATGGCTTTCTTGCCGCCAAGGATCTGATGGCGCAGGGGATCAA
GATCTGATCAAGAGACAGGATGAGGATCGTTTCGCATGATTGAACAAGGTGGATTGCACGCAGGTTCTCC
GGCCGCTTGGGTGGAGAGGCTATTCGGCTATGACTGGGCACAACAGACAATCGGCTGCTCTGATGCCGCC
GTGTTCCGGCTGTCAGCGCAGGGGCGCCCGGTTCTTTTTGTCAAGACCGACCTGTCCGGTGCCCTGAATG
AACTGCAGGACGAGGCAGCGCGGCTATCGTGGCTGGCCACGACGGGCGTTCCTTGCGCAGCTGTGCTCGA
CGTTGTCACTGAAGCGGGAAGGGACTGGCTGCTATTGGGCGAAGTGCCGGGGCAGGATCTCCTGTCATCT
CACCTTGCTCCTGCCGAGAAAGTATCCATCATGGCTGATGCAATGCGGCGGCTGCATACGCTTGATCCGG
CTACCT
