>Addgene plasmid #53038 | pHL1790 | addgene partial sequence | sequence record 84003 | mCherry-F 5'-ccccgtaatgcagaagaaga-3'
CCCCGAGGAGGCGCCCTGAAGGGCGAGATCAAGCAGAGGCTGAAGCTGAAGACGGCGGCCACTACGACGC
TGAGGTCAAGACCACCTACAAGGCCAAGAAGCCCGTGCAGCTGCCCGGCGCCTACAACGTCAACATCAAG
TTGGACATCACCTCCCACAACGAGGACTACACCATCGTGGAACAGTACGAACGCGCCGAGGGCCGCCACT
CCACCGGCGGCATGGACGAGCTGTACAAGTAAGGGCCCATGGTACGCGTGCTAGAGGCATCAAATAAAAC
GAAAGGCTCAGTCGAAAGACTGGGCCTTTCGTTTTATCTGTTGTTTGTCGGTGAACGCTCTCCTGAGTAG
GACAAATCCGCCGCCCTAGACCTAGGCGCGGATCCATAAATGTGAGCGGATAACATTGACATTGTGAGCG
GATAACAAGATACTCCCGGGGAGTCAGACAACGAAGTGAACATCAGGATGATGACACTTCTGCAGGACAC
ACCAGGATGGTGTTTCAGGGAAAGGCTTCTGGATGAAGCGAAGAGGATGACGCAGGACGCGTTAAAGGAC
ACCTCCAGGATGGAGAATGAGAACCGGTCAGGATGATTCGGTGGGTCAGGAAGGCCAGGGACACTTCAGG
ATGAAGTATCACATCGGGGTGGTGTGAGCAGGAAGCAATAGTTCAGGATGAACGATTGGCCGCAAGGCCA
GAGGAAAAGTTGTCAAGGATGAGCAGGGAGCAACAAAAGTAGCTGGAATGCTGCGAAACGAACCGGGAGC
GCTGTGAATACAGTGCTCCCTTTT
