[The description below was written by a language model from this plasmid's Addgene catalogue record.]
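Description:
pHL1790 is a bacterial expression plasmid built for synthetic biology work in E. coli. It is selected with kanamycin. The record lists the backbone as unknown (made in the depositing laboratory), and neither the origin of replication nor the copy number is stated. No feature table is provided, so the layout and orientation of the elements cannot be described beyond the catalogue fields.

The plasmid carries two independently controlled expression units. In the first, the PLtetO-1 promoter, a synthetic phage lambda PL derivative with tet operator sites that is repressed by TetR and induced by tetracycline analogues, drives mCherry fused at its N-terminal end to the glgC leader. From general knowledge, the glgC leader is a well-characterised target of the E. coli global post-transcriptional regulator CsrA, which binds the leader and represses translation, so red fluorescence from this fusion would serve as a readout of CsrA-mediated control. In the second unit, the PLlacO-1 promoter, the analogous LacI-repressed, IPTG-inducible lambda PL derivative, drives csrB, a small noncoding RNA that carries multiple CsrA binding sites and sequesters the protein, antagonising its activity.

Together, these parts allow reporter transcription and csrB sRNA levels to be tuned separately with two inducers, provided the host strain supplies TetR and LacI. This arrangement suits quantitative study of the Csr regulatory system. The record itself gives only the construct composition as its purpose and does not state a specific application.
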