Addgene plasmid #53038: pHL1790
Purpose: PLtetO-1:glgClead::mCherry, PLlacO-1:csrB
Depositing lab: Han Lim. Depositing organization: University of California, Berkeley.
Backbone
  Vector backbone: unknown
  Backbone manufacturer: Lim lab
  Vector type: Bacterial Expression, Synthetic Biology
Growth in bacteria
  Bacterial resistance: Kanamycin, 50 μg/mL
  Growth temperature: 37°C
  Growth strain: DH5alpha
  Copy number: Unknown
Gene/Insert 1
  Gene/Insert name: mCherry
  Species: E.coli
  Promoter: pLtetO-1
  Tag / fusion protein: glgC leader (N terminal on insert)
  Cloning method: Unknown
  Sequencing primers: 5′ unknown; 3′ mCherry-R
Gene/Insert 2
  Gene/Insert name: csrB
  Species: E. coli
  Promoter: pLlacO-1
  Cloning method: Unknown
  Sequencing primers: 5′ unknown
Terms and licenses: Academic/Nonprofit Terms; Industry Terms: Not Available to Industry
How to cite: pHL1790 was a gift from Han Lim (Addgene plasmid # 53038 ; http://n2t.net/addgene:53038 ; RRID:Addgene_53038)
